>Addgene plasmid #66504 | SSTR3-Tango | depositor partial sequence | sequence record 113621 | empty Tango
GACGGATCGGGAGATCTCCCGATCCCCTATGGTGCACTCTCAGTACAATCTGCTCTGATGCCGCATAGTT
AAGCCAGTATCTGCTCCCTGCTTGTGTGTTGGAGGTCGCTGAGTAGTGCGCGAGCAAAATTTAAGCTACA
ACAAGGCAAGGCTTGACCGACAATTGCATGAAGAATCTGCTTAGGGTTAGGCGTTTTGCGCTGCTTCGCG
ATGTACGGGCCAGATATACGCGTTGACATTGATTATTGACTAGTTATTAATAGTAATCAATTACGGGGTC
ATTAGTTCATAGCCCATATATGGAGTTCCGCGTTACATAACTTACGGTAAATGGCCCGCCTGGCTGACCG
CCCAACGACCCCCGCCCATTGACGTCAATAATGACGTATGTTCCCATAGTAACGCCAATAGGGACTTTCC
ATTGACGTCAATGGGTGGAGTATTTACGGTAAACTGCCCACTTGGCAGTACATCAAGTGTATCATATGCC
AAGTACGCCCCCTATTGACGTCAATGACGGTAAATGGCCCGCCTGGCATTATGCCCAGTACATGACCTTA
TGGGACTTTCCTACTTGGCAGTACATCTACGTATTAGTCATCGCTATTACCATGGTGATGCGGTTTTGGC
AGTACATCAATGGGCGTGGATAGCGGTTTGACTCACGGGGATTTCCAAGTCTCCACCCCATTGACGTCAA
TGGGAGTTTGTTTTGGCACCAAAATCAACGGGACTTTCCAAAATGTCGTAACAACTCCGCCCCATTGACG
CAAATGGGCGGTAGGCGTGTACGGTGGGAGGTCTATATAAGCAGAGCTCTCTGGCTAACTAGAGAACCCA
CTGCTTACTGGCTTATCGAAATTAATACGACTCACTATAGGGAGACCCAAGCTGGCTAGCGTTTAAACTT
AAGCTTGGTACCGAGCTCGGATCCACTAGTCCAGTGTGGTGGAATTCTGCAGATATCCAGCACAGTGGCG
GCCGCGCCACCATGAAGACGATCATCGCCCTGAGCTACATCTTCTGCCTGGTATTCGCCGACTACAAGGA
CGATGATGACGCCAGCATCGATACCGGTGGACGCACCCCACCCAGCCTGGGTCCCCAAGATGAGTCCTGC
ACCACCGCCAGCTCCTCCCTGGCCAAGGACACTTCATCGACCGGTGAGAACCTGTACTTCCAGCTAAGAT
TAGATAAAAGTAAAGTGATTAACAGCGCATTAGAGCTGCTTAATGAGGTCGGAATCGAAGGTTTAACAAC
CCGTAAACTCGCCCAGAAGCTAGGTGTAGAGCAGCCTACATTGTATTGGCATGTAAAAAATAAGCGGGCT
TTGCTCGACGCCTTAGCCATTGAGATGTTAGATAGGCACCATACTCACTTTTGCCCTTTAGAAGGGGAAA
GCTGGCAAGATTTTTTACGTAATAACGCTAAAAGTTTTAGATGTGCTTTACTAAGTCATCGCGATGGAGC
AAAAGTACATTTAGGTACACGGCCTACAGAAAAACAGTATGAAACTCTCGAAAATCAATTAGCCTTTTTA
TGCCAACAAGGTTTTTCACTAGAGAATGCATTATATGCACTCAGCGCTGTGGGGCATTTTACTTTAGGTT
GCGTATTGGAAGATCAAGAGCATCAAGTCGCTAAAGAAGAAAGGGAAACACCTACTACTGATAGTATGCC
GCCATTATTACGACAAGCTATCGAATTATTTGATCACCAAGGTGCAGAGCCAGCCTTCTTATTCGGCCTT
GAATTGATCATATGCGGATTAGAAAAACAACTTAAATGTGAAAGTGGGTCCGCGTACAGCCGCGCGCGTA
CGAAAAACAATTACGGGTCTACCATCGAGGGCCTGCTCGATCTCCCGGACGACGACGCCCCCGAAGAGGC
GGGGCTGGCGGCTCCGCGCCTGTCCTTTCTCCCCGCGGGACACACGCGCAGACTGTCGACGGCCCCCCCG
ACCGATGTCAGCCTGGGGGACGAGCTCCACTTAGACGGCGAGGACGTGGCGATGGCGCATGCCGACGCGC
TAGACGATTTCGATCTGGACATGTTGGGGGACGGGGATTCCCCGGGTCCGGGATTTACCCCCCACGACTC
CGCCCCCTACGGCGCTCTGGATATGGCCGACTTCGAGTTTGAGCAGATGTTTACCGATGCCCTTGGAATT
GACGAGTACGGTGGGTAGCTCGAGTCTAGAGGGCCCGTTTAAACCCGCTGATCAGCCTCGACTGTGCCTT
CTAGTTGCCAGCCATCTGTTGTTTGCCCCTCCCCCGTGCCTTCCTTGACCCTGGAAGGTGCCACTCCCAC
TGTCCTTTCCTAATAAAATGAGGAAATTGCATCGCATTGTCTGAGTAGGTGTCATTCTATTCTGGGGGGT
GGGGTGGGGCAGGACAGCAAGGGGGAGGATTGGGAAGACAATAGCAGGCATGCTGGGGATGCGGTGGGCT
CTATGGCTTCTGAGGCGGAAAGAACCAGCTGGGGCTCTAGGGGGTATCCCC
[124 nt withheld, positions 2502-2625]
C
[91 nt withheld, positions 2627-2717]
A
[49 nt withheld, positions 2719-2767]
CCTTTGACGTTGGAGTCCACGTTCTTT
[37 nt withheld, positions 2795-2831]
ACCCTATCTCGGTCTATTCTTTTGATTTATAAGGGATTTTGCCGATTTCGGCCTATTGGTTAAAAAATGA
GCTGATTTAACAAAAATTTAACGCGAATTAATTCTGTGGAATGTGTGTCAGTTAGGGTGTGGAAAGTCCC
CAGGCTCCCCAGCAGGCAGAAGTATGCAAAGCATGCATCTCAATTAGTCAGCAACCAGGTGTGGAAAGTC
CCCAGGCTCCCCAGCAGGCAGAAGTATGCAAAGCATGCATCTCAATTAGTCAGCAACCATAGTCCCGCCC
CTAACTCCGCCCATCCCGCCCCTAACTCCGCCCAGTTCCGCCCATTCTCCGCCCCATGGCTGACTAATTT
TTTTTATTTATGCAGAGGCCGAGGCCGCCTCTGCCTCTGAGCTATTCCAGAAGTAGTGAGGAGGCTTTTT
TGGAGGCCTAGGCTTTTGCAAAAAGCTCCCGGGAGCTTGTATATCCATTTTCGGATCTGATCAAGAGACA
GGATGAGGATCGTTTCGCATGATTGAACAAGATGGATTGCACGCAGGTTCTCCGGCCGCTTGGGTGGAGA
GGCTATTCGGCTATGACTGGGCACAACAGACAATCGGCTGCTCTGATGCCGCCGTGTTCCGGCTGTCAGC
GCAGGGGCGCCCGGTTCTTTTTGTCAAGACCGACCTGTCCGGTGCCCTGAATGAACTGCAGGACGAGGCA
GCGCGGCTATCGTGGCTGGCCACGACGGGCGTTCCTTGCGCAGCTGTGCTCGACGTTGTCACTGAAGCGG
GAAGGGACTGGCTGCTATTGGGCGAAGTGCCGGGGCAGGATCTCCTGTCATCTCACCTTGCTCCTGCCGA
GAAAGTATCCATCATGGCTGATGCAATGCGGCGGCTGCATACGCTTGATCCGGCTACCTGCCCATTCGAC
CACCAAGCGAAACATCGCATCGAGCGAGCACGTACTCGGATGGAAGCCGGTCTTGTCGATCAGGATGATC
TGGACGAAGAGCATCAGGGGCTCGCGCCAGCCGAACTGTTCGCCAGGCTCAAGGCGCGCATGCCCGACGG
CGAGGATCTCGTCGTGACCCATGGCGATGCCTGCTTGCCGAATATCATGGTGGAAAATGGCCGCTTTTCT
GGATTCATCGACTGTGGCCGGCTGGGTGTGGCGGACCGCTATCAGGACATAGCGTTGGCTACCCGTGATA
TTGCTGAAGAGCTTGGCGGCGAATGGGCTGACCGCTTCCTCGTGCTTTACGGTATCGCCGCTCCCGATTC
GCAGCGCATCGCCTTCTATCGCCTTCTTGACGAGTTCTTCTGAGCGGGACTCTGGGGTTCGAAATGACCG
ACCAAGCGACGCCCAACCTGCCATCACGAGATTTCGATTCCACCGCCGCCTTCTATGAAAGGTTGGGCTT
CGGAATCGTTTTCCGGGACGCCGGCTGGATGATCCTCCAGCGCGGGGATCTCATGCTGGAGTTCTTCGCC
CACCCCAACTTGTTTATTGCAGCTTATAATGGTTACAAATAAAGCAATAGCATCACAAATTTCACAAATA
AAGCATTTTTTTCACTGCATTCTAGTTGTGGTTTGTCCAAACTCATCAATGTATCTTATCATGTCTGTAT
ACCGTCGACCTCTAGCTAGAGCTTGGCGTAATCATGGTCATAGCTGTTTCCTGTGTGAAATTGTTATCCG
CTCACAATTCCACACAACATACGAGCCGGAAGCATAAAGTGTAAAGCCTGGGGTGCCTAATGAGTGAGCT
AACTCACATTAATTGCGTTGCGCTCACTGCCCGCTTTCCAGTCGGGAAACCTGTCGTGCCAGCTGCATTA
ATGAATCGGCCAACGCGCGGGGAGAGGCGGTTTGCGTATTGGGCGCTCTTCCGCTTCCTCGCTCACTGAC
TCGCTGCGCTCGGTCGTTCGGCTGCGGCGAGCGGTATCAGCTCACTCAAAGGCGGTAATACGGTTATCCA
CAGAATCAGGGGATAACGCAGGAAAGAACATGTGAGCAAAAGGCCAGCAAAAGGCCAGGAACCGTAAAAA
GGCCGCGTTGCTGGCGTTTTTCCATAGGCTCCGCCCCCCTGACGAGCATCACAAAAATCGACGCTCAAGT
CAGAGGTGGCGAAACCCGACAGGACTATAAAGATACCAGGCGTTTCCCCCTGGAAGCTCCCTCGTGCGCT
CTCCTGTTCCGACCCTGCCGCTTACCGGATACCTGTCCGCCTTTCTCCCTTCGGGAAGCGTGGCGCTTTC
TCATAGCTCACGCTGTAGGTATCTCAGTTCGGTGTAGGTCGTTCGCTCCAAGCTGGGCTGTGTGCACGAA
CCCCCCGTTCAGCCCGACCGCTGCGCCTTATCCGGTAACTATCGTCTTGAGTCCAACCCGGTAAGACACG
ACTTATCGCCACTGGCAGCAGCCACTGGTAACAGGATTAGCAGAGCGAGGTATGTAGGCGGTGCTACAGA
GTTCTTGAAGTGGTGGCCTAACTACGGCTACACTAGAAGAACAGTATTTGGTATCTGCGCTCTGCTGAAG
CCAGTTACCTTCGGAAAAAGAGTTGGTAGCTCTTGATCCGGCAAACAAACCACCGCTGGTAGCGGTTTTT
TTGTTTGCAAGCAGCAGATTACGCGCAGAAAAAAAGGATCTCAAGAAGATCCTTTGATCTTTTCTACGGG
GTCTGACGCTCAGTGGAACGAAAACTCACGTTAAGGGATTTTGGTCATGAGATTATCAAAAAGGATCTTC
ACCTAGATCCTTTTAAATTAAAAATGAAGTTTTAAATCAATCTAAAGTATATATGAGTAAACTTGGTCTG
ACAGTTACCAATGCTTAATCAGTGAGGCACCTATCTCAGCGATCTGTCTATTTCGTTCATCCATAGTTGC
CTGACTCCCCGTCGTGTAGATAACTACGATACGGGAGGGCTTACCATCTGGCCCCAGTGCTGCAATGATA
CCGCGAGACCCACGCTCACCGGCTCCAGATTTATCAGCAATAAACCAGCCAGCCGGAAGGGCCGAGCGCA
GAAGTGGTCCTGCAACTTTATCCGCCTCCATCCAGTCTATTAATTGTTGCCGGGAAGCTAGAGTAAGTAG
TTCGCCAGTTAATAGTTTGCGCAACGTTGTTGCCATTGCTACAGGCATCGTGGTGTCACGCTCGTCGTTT
GGTATGGCTTCATTCAGCTCCGGTTCCCAACGATCAAGGCGAGTTACATGATCCCCCATGTTGTGCAAAA
AAGCGGTTAGCTCCTTCGGTCCTCCGATCGTTGTCAGAAGTAAGTTGGCCGCAGTGTTATCACTCATGGT
TATGGCAGCACTGCATAATTCTCTTACTGTCATGCCATCCGTAAGATGCTTTTCTGTGACTGGTGAGTAC
TCAACCAAGTCATTCTGAGAATAGTGTATGCGGCGACCGAGTTGCTCTTGCCCGGCGTCAATACGGGATA
ATACCGCGCCACATAGCAGAACTTTAAAAGTGCTCATCATTGGAAAACGTTCTTCGGGGCGAAAACTCTC
AAGGATCTTACCGCTGTTGAGATCCAGTTCGATGTAACCCACTCGTGCACCCAACTGATCTTCAGCATCT
TTTACTTTCACCAGCGTTTCTGGGTGAGCAAAAACAGGAAGGCAAAATGCCGCAAAAAAGGGAATAAGGG
CGACACGGAAATGTTGAATACTCATACTCTTCCTTTTTCAATATTATTGAAGCATTTATCAGGGTTATTG
TCTCATGAGCGGATACATATTTGAATGTATTTAGAAAAATAAACAAATAGGGGTTCCGCGCACATTTCCC
CGAAAAGTGCCACCTGACGTC
