>Addgene plasmid #66504 | SSTR3-Tango | depositor partial sequence | sequence record 113622 | SSTR3
ATGGACATGCTCCATCCTTCTTCAGTTTCCACAACCAGCGAGCCCGAAAACGCATCTAGCGCTTGGCCCC
CCGATGCAACCTTGGGCAACGTGTCAGCTGGCCCATCTCCGGCCGGATTGGCTGTGTCTGGGGTACTGAT
TCCGCTCGTGTACTTGGTCGTGTGTGTCGTGGGCCTGCTCGGTAATTCACTTGTCATTTATGTGGTGCTT
CGGCATACCGCATCTCCTTCAGTCACCAATGTGTATATTCTTAACCTTGCTCTGGCGGATGAGTTGTTTA
TGCTCGGGCTGCCCTTCCTCGCCGCTCAGAACGCCCTGAGCTACTGGCCTTTCGGGTCCCTCATGTGTCG
CCTGGTGATGGCAGTGGATGGCATCAATCAGTTTACCAGTATTTTCTGCCTGACCGTGATGAGCGTGGAC
CGCTATTTGGCCGTAGTGCATCCAACCAGAAGTGCTAGATGGCGCACCGCCCCTGTGGCCCGCACGGTGA
GTGCTGCCGTTTGGGTTGCAAGTGCTGTGGTAGTGCTCCCCGTGGTTGTTTTCAGTGGAGTGCCACGGGG
TATGTCCACCTGTCATATGCAGTGGCCAGAGCCTGCTGCCGCTTGGAGAGCCGGTTTCATCATTTACACC
GCTGCCCTGGGATTCTTTGGGCCACTGCTCGTCATCTGTCTCTGTTACCTGCTGATCGTGGTGAAAGTGA
GAAGCGCGGGTCGGAGAGTGTGGGCGCCTAGTTGTCAGCGACGCCGCAGGTCTGAGCGACGCGTTACTAG
AATGGTGGTGGCGGTAGTTGCACTCTTCGTGTTGTGTTGGATGCCTTTTTACGTGTTGAATATTGTGAAC
GTCGTGTGCCCTCTGCCAGAAGAACCCGCATTTTTCGGCTTGTATTTCCTCGTCGTCGCACTCCCCTACG
CCAACTCATGCGCAAATCCTATCCTGTATGGGTTCCTTAGTTACCGCTTCAAACAGGGCTTTAGGCGGGT
GCTGCTCCGCCCATCCCGGCGCGTACGCTCACAGGAGCCCACTGTAGGCCCACCCGAGAAAACAGAAGAA
GAGGACGAGGAGGAAGAAGACGGCGAGGAATCTAGAGAGGGCGGCAAAGGTAAAGAGATGAACGGCAGAG
TGTCACAGATCACTCAGCCCGGCACCAGCGGACAGGAACGACCCCCCAGCAGAGTGGCGAGCAAAGAACA
GCAGCTTCTCCCCCAAGAGGCCTCCACAGGGGAAAAAAGTTCTACAATGCGCATCAGCTACCTG
