>Addgene plasmid #66504 | SSTR3-Tango | addgene partial sequence | sequence record 121566 | CMV-F 5'-CGCAAATGGGCGGTAGGCGTG-3'
GCTAACTAGAGAACCCACTGCTTACTGGCTTATCGAAATTAATACGACTCACTATAGGGAGACCCAAGCT
GGCTAGCGTTTAAACTTAAGCTTGGTACCGAGCTCGGATCCACTAGTCCAGTGTGGTGGAATTCTGCAGA
TATCCAGCACAGTGGCGGCCGCGCCACCATGAAGACGATCATCGCCCTGAGCTACATCTTCTGCCTGGTA
TTCGCCGACTACAAGGACGATGATGACGCCAGCATCGATATGGACATGCTCCATCCTTCTTCAGTTTCCA
CAACCAGCGAGCCCGAAAACGCATCTAGCGCTTGGCCCCCCGATGCAACCTTGGGCAACGTGTCAGCTGG
CCCATCTCCGGCCGGATTGGCTGTGTCTGGGGTACTGATTCCGCTCGTGTACTTGGTCGTGTGTGTCGTG
GGCCTGCTCGGTAATTCACTTGTCATTTATGTGGTGCTTCGGCATACCGCATCTCCTTCAGTCACCAATG
TGTATATTCTTAACCTTGCTCTGGCGGATGAGTTGTTTATGCTCGGGCTGCCCTTCCTCGCCGCTCAGAA
CGCCCTGAGCTACTGGCCTTTCGGGTCCCTCATGTGTCGCCTGGTGATGGCAGTGGATGGCATCAATCAG
TTTACCAGTATTTTCTGCCTGACCGTGATGAGCGTGGACCGCTATTTGGCCGTAGTGCATCCAACCAGAA
GTGCTAGATGGCGCACCGCCCCTGTGGCCCGCACGGTGAGTGCTGCCGTTTGGGTTGCAAGTGCTGTGGT
AGTGCTCCCCGTGGTTGTTTTCAGTGGAGTG
