>Addgene plasmid #66504 | SSTR3-Tango | addgene partial sequence | sequence record 121567 | Tet-R 5'-GGCGAGTTTACGGGTTGTTA-3'
GCTCTAATGCGCTGTTAATCACTTTACTTTTATCTAATCTTAGCTGGAAGTACAGGTTCTCACCGGTCGA
TGAAGTGTCCTTGGCCAGGGAGGAGCTGGCGGTGGTGCAGGACTCATCTTGGGGACCCAGGCTGGGTGGG
GTGCGTCCACCGGTATCGATCAGGTAGCTGATGCGCATTGTAGAACTTTTTTCCCCTGTGGAGGCCTCTT
GGGGGAGAAGCTGCTGTTCTTTGCTCGCCACTCTGCTGGGGGGTCGTTCCTGTCCGCTGGTGCCGGGCTG
AGTGATCTGTGACACTCTGCCGTTCATCTCTTTACCTTTGCCGCCCTCTCTAGATTCCTCGCCGTCTTCT
TCCTCCTCGTCCTCTTCTTCTGTTTTCTCGGGTGGGCCTACAGTGGGCTCCTGTGAGCGTACGCGCCGGG
ATGGGCGGAGCAGCACCCGCCTAAAGCCCTGTTTGAAGCGGTAACTAAGGAACCCATACAGGATAGGATT
TGCGCATGAGTTGGCGTAGGGGAGTGCGACGACGAGGAAATACAAGCCGAAAAATGCGGGTTCTTCTGGC
AGAGGGCACACGACGTTCACAATATTCAACACGTAAAAAGGCATCCAACACAACACGAAGAGTGCAACTA
CCGCCACCACCATTCTAGTAACGCGTCGCTCAGACCTGCGGCGTCGCTGACAACTAGGCGCCCACACTCT
CCGACCCGCGCTTCTCACTTTCACCACGATCAGCAGGTAACAGAGACAGATGACGAGCAGTGGCCCAAAG
AATCCCAGGGCAGCGGTGTAAATGATGAAACCGGCTCTCCAAGCGGCAGCAGGCTCTGGCCACTGCATAT
GACAGGTGGACATACCCCGTGGCACTCCACTGAAAACAACCACGGGG
