[The description below was written by a language model from this plasmid's Addgene catalogue record.]
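Description:
SSTR3-Tango is a mammalian expression plasmid from the PRESTO-Tango collection, a resource built to screen G protein-coupled receptors in parallel through a transcriptional readout of arrestin recruitment. It is based on an "empty Tango" backbone that was itself derived from pcDNA3.1(+). The plasmid is maintained at high copy in E. coli under ampicillin selection and carries a neomycin resistance marker that allows G418 selection in mammalian cells. No feature table accompanies the record, so the origins of replication and polyadenylation signals are not itemised.

The insert is the human somatostatin receptor 3 (SSTR3) coding sequence, about 1.25 kb, placed under the CMV promoter for strong constitutive expression. It was cloned by restriction digestion with NotI at the 5′ end. The backbone supplies an N-terminal FLAG tag, which is useful for detecting the receptor. The depositor comments indicate that a tTA (tetracycline transactivator) sequence lies downstream of the receptor. They also note that in most vectors of this series the site following tTA is XbaI rather than the nominal XhoI, so the 3′ site in this plasmid is uncertain.

In the Tango design, agonist activation of the receptor recruits arrestin, and this translocation event is coupled to transcriptional activation by the receptor-linked tTA, giving a reporter signal independent of the receptor's G protein coupling. The record does not detail the other fusion elements or the reporter and arrestin components, which are not stated to be part of this plasmid. The construct was produced under a programme aimed at providing tools for understudied members of druggable protein families. It is intended for ligand screening and pharmacological profiling of SSTR3.
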