Addgene plasmid #66504: SSTR3-Tango
Purpose: Expression of G protein-coupled receptors for PRESTO-Tango: parallel receptorome expression and screening via transcriptional output, with transcriptional activation following arrestin translocation
Depositing lab: Bryan Roth. Depositing organization: University of North Carolina at Chapel Hill. Publication: PRESTO-Tango as an open-source resource for interrogation of the druggable human GPCRome. Kroeze WK, Sassano MF, Huang XP, Lansu K, McCorvy JD, Giguere PM, Sciaky N, Roth BL. Nat Struct Mol Biol. 2015 May;22(5):362-9. doi: 10.1038/nsmb.3014. Epub 2015 Apr 20. PubMed 25895059.
Backbone
  Vector backbone: empty Tango
  Backbone size w/o insert (bp): 6632
  Vector type: Mammalian Expression
  Selectable markers: Neomycin (select with G418)
Growth in bacteria
  Bacterial resistance: Ampicillin, 100 μg/mL
  Growth temperature: 37°C
  Growth strain: DH5alpha
  Copy number: High Copy
Gene/Insert
  Gene/Insert name: SSTR3
  Species: H. sapiens (human)
  Insert size (bp): 1254
  Entrez Gene: SSTR3 (a.k.a. SS-3-R, SS3-R, SS3R, SSR-28, SST3)
  Promoter: CMV
  Tag / fusion protein: FLAG (N terminal on backbone)
  Cloning method: Restriction Enzyme; 5′ cloning site NotI (not destroyed); 3′ cloning site XhoI (unknown if destroyed)
  Sequencing primers: 5′ CMV-F; 3′ Tet-R
Terms and licenses: Academic/Nonprofit Terms; Industry Terms: Not Available to Industry
Depositor comments: Please note: Most of the PRESTO-Tango vectors do not contain the XhoI cut site downstream of the tTA sequence and instead carry an XbaI site. If you need to perform an XhoI digest we recommend sequencing with a forward primer at the C-terminus of tTA to determine which of the two sites is present. Suggested primer: 5-gagctccacttagacggcgagg-3. Original backbone was pcDNA3.1(+). These plasmids were generated as part of the Illuminating the Druggable Genome (IDG) program sponsored by the NIH Common Fund. The goal of this program is to identify, gather, and distribute information and resources for proteins that currently are not well-studied yet belong to commonly drug-targeted protein families: protein kinases, non-olfactory G-protein coupled receptors (GPCRs), and ion channels. The IDG program is designed to develop fundamental research tools for understudied proteins, elucidate their function, and disseminate the IDG-related resources and data to the greater scientific community.
How to cite: SSTR3-Tango was a gift from Bryan Roth (Addgene plasmid # 66504 ; http://n2t.net/addgene:66504 ; RRID:Addgene_66504)
